Addgene plasmid #51888: pCMV10-Flag-Ovtm
Purpose: expression vectore in mammalian cells
Depositing lab: Joseph Takahashi. Depositing organization: University of Texas Southwestern Medical Center. Publication: Competing E3 ubiquitin ligases govern circadian periodicity by degradation of CRY in nucleus and cytoplasm. Yoo SH, Mohawk JA, Siepka SM, Shan Y, Huh SK, Hong HK, Kornblum I, Kumar V, Koike N, Xu M, Nussbaum J, Liu X, Chen Z, Chen ZJ, Green CB, Takahashi JS. Cell. 2013 Feb 28;152(5):1091-105. doi: 10.1016/j.cell.2013.01.055. PubMed 23452855.
Backbone
  Vector backbone: pCMV10
  Backbone manufacturer: sigma
  Vector type: Mammalian Expression
  Selectable markers: Neomycin (select with G418)
Growth in bacteria
  Bacterial resistance: Ampicillin, 100 μg/mL
  Growth temperature: 37°C
  Growth strain: DH5alpha
  Copy number: High Copy
Gene/Insert
  Gene/Insert name: mFbxl3 (alt names: overtime mutation; ovtm)
  Species: M. musculus (mouse)
  Mutation: ovtm (I364T)
  Entrez Gene: Fbxl3 (a.k.a. AU041772, AW212966, FBK, Fbl3a, Fbxl3a, Ovtm, Play68)
  Promoter: CMV
  Tag / fusion protein: FLAG (N terminal on insert)
  Cloning method: Unknown
  Sequencing primers: 5′ CMV-F; 3′ hGHpA-rev
Terms and licenses: Academic/Nonprofit Terms; Industry Terms: Not Available to Industry
How to cite: pCMV10-Flag-Ovtm was a gift from Joseph Takahashi (Addgene plasmid # 51888 ; http://n2t.net/addgene:51888 ; RRID:Addgene_51888)
