[The description below was written by a language model from this plasmid's Addgene catalogue record.]
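Description:
pCMV10-Flag-Ovtm is a mammalian expression plasmid built on the commercial pCMV10 backbone. It is propagated in E. coli as a high-copy plasmid under ampicillin selection, and it carries a neomycin resistance marker so that transfected mammalian cells can be selected with G418. No feature table accompanies the record, so details such as the origin of replication and the exact arrangement of the cassette are not documented. However, the listed 3′ sequencing primer anneals to an hGH polyadenylation region, which suggests that this signal terminates the expression unit.

The insert is mouse Fbxl3 carrying the "overtime" (Ovtm) mutation, an I364T substitution. It is transcribed from the strong constitutive CMV promoter and fused to a FLAG epitope at its N terminus. FBXL3 is an F-box protein that acts as the substrate-recognition subunit of an SCF-type E3 ubiquitin ligase. The associated publication concerns competing E3 ligases that set circadian period by degrading CRY proteins in the nucleus and cytoplasm. The FLAG tag allows the mutant protein to be detected by immunoblotting or immunofluorescence and to be pulled down by immunoprecipitation.

The record states the purpose only as expression in mammalian cells. In that context, the construct is suited to overexpressing the Ovtm mutant form, for example to compare it with wild-type FBXL3 in assays of CRY binding, ubiquitination, stability or clock function. The cloning method and the sites used for insertion are not recorded.
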