>Addgene plasmid #51888 | pCMV10-Flag-Ovtm | addgene partial sequence | sequence record 82595 | CMV-F 5'-CGCAAATGGGCGGTAGGCGTG-3'
AGCAGAGCTCGTTTAGTGAACCGTCAGAATTAACCATGGACTACAAAGACCATGACGGTGATTATAAAGA
TCATGACATCGATTACAAGGATGACGATGACAAGCTTGCGGCCGCGAATTCATCGATAGATCTGATATCG
GTACCGATGAAACGAGGAGGAAGAGATAGTGACCAGGACTCTGCTGAGGAAGGCACTGCCGAGAAGCCCA
AGAGACCGAGGACGACACAGGAGCGCTCGCAGCCTTGTGACTGGGGTAACCTCCTGCAGGACATCGTCCT
CCATGTTTTTAAGTATTTGCCTCTTCTTGACCGGGCTCATGCTTCCCAAGTGTGCCGGAATTGGAATCAG
GTATTTCACATGCCTGACTTGTGGCGATGTTTTGAATTTGAACTGAATCAGCCAGCGACATCTTACTTGA
AAGCCACACACCCAGAGCTGATCAAACAGATTATCAAAAGGCACTCAAACCACCTACAGTATGTCAGCTT
CAAGGTGGACAGCAGCAAAGAATCAGCTGAAGCTGCTTGTGACATACTGTCGCAGCTTGTGAATTGCTCT
TTAAAAACTCTCGGACTTATCTCGACTGCCCGGCCAAGCTTTATGGATCTACCAAAGTCTCACTTTATCT
CTGCACTGACAGTTGTGTTTGTAAACTCCAAGTCCCTGTCCTCACTTAAGATAGACGACACCCCAGTCGA
TGACCCATCCCTTAAAGTCCTCGTGGCCAACAACAGCGACACACTCAAGCTGTTGAAAATGAGCAGCTGT
CCTCACGTCTCTCCAGCAGGCATTCTGTGTGTGGCTGACCAGTGTCATGGCTTACGAGAACTGGCCCTGA
ACTACCATTTGCTAAGTGATGAGTTGTTGCTCGCACTGTCTTCTGAAAAGCATGTTCGCTTAGAACATTT
GCGCATTGATGTTGTCAGTGAGAACCCGGGACAGACACACTTCCACACTATCCAGAAGAGCAGCTGGGAT
GCCTTCATCAAACACTCACCGAAAGTCAACCTAG
