>Addgene plasmid #51888 | pCMV10-Flag-Ovtm | addgene partial sequence | sequence record 83005 | mFbxl3-fwd 5'-ATGAGTTGTTGCTCGCACTG-3'
ACATTTGCGCATTGATGTTGTCAGTGAGAACCCGGGACAGACACACTTCCACACTATCCAGAAGAGCAGC
TGGGATGCCTTCATCAAACACTCACCGAAAGTCAACCTAGTGATGTATTTTTTTTTATACGAAGAGGAAT
TTGACCCATTCTTTCGTTATGAAATACCTGCTACGCATCTTTACTTTGGGAGATCAGTCAGCAAAGATGT
GCTTGGCCGTGTGGGCATGACCTGCCCGAGACTAGTGGAACTGGTAGTGTGTGCCAATGGGTTGCGGCCT
CTTGATGAAGAGTTAATTCGCATTGCGGAACGTTGCAAAAATTTGTCAGCTACTGGGCTGGGGGAATGTG
AAGTCTCATGTAGTGCCTTTGTTGAGTTTGTGAAGATGTGTGGGGGCCGCCTGTCTCAGTTATCCATTAT
GGAAGAAGTGTTAATTCCTGACCAAAAGTATAGTTTGGAACAAATTCATTGGGAAGTGTCTAAGCATCTT
GGCAGGGTATGGTTCCCAGACATGATGCCTACTTGGTAATCTAGAGGATCCCGGGTGGCATCCCTGTGAC
CCCTCCCCAGTGCCTCTCCTGGCCCTGGAAGTTGCCACTCCAGTGCCCACCAGCCTTGTCCTAATAAAAT
TAAGTTGCATCATTTTGTCTGACTAGGTGTCCTTCTATAATATTATGGGGTGGAGGGGGGTGGTATGGAG
CAAGGGGCAAGTTGGGAAGACAACCTGTAGGGCCTGCGGGGTCTATTGGGAACCAAGCTGGAGTGCAGTG
GCACAATCTTGGCTCACTGCAATCTCCGCCTCCTGGGTTCAAGCGATTCTCCTGCCTCAGCCTCCCGAGT
TGTTGGGATTCCAGGCATGCATGACCAGGCTCAGCTAATTTTTGTTTTTTTGGTAGAGACGGGGTTTCAC
CATATTGGCCAGGCTGGTCTCCAACTCCTAATCTCAGGTGATCTACCCACCTTGGCCTCCCAAATTGCTG
GGATTACAGGCGTGAACCACTGCTCCCTTCCC
